Addgene plasmid #142631: TFORF0460
Purpose: Lentiviral vector for overexpressing transcription factor ORFs with unique 24-bp barcodes. Barcodes facilitate identification of transcription factors in pooled screens.
Depositing lab: Feng Zhang. Depositing organization: Broad Institute. Publication: A transcription factor atlas of directed differentiation. Joung J, Ma S, Tay T, Geiger-Schuller KR, Kirchgatterer PC, Verdine VK, Guo B, Arias-Garcia MA, Allen WE, Singh A, Kuksenko O, Abudayyeh OO, Gootenberg JS, Fu Z, Macrae RK, Buenrostro JD, Regev A, Zhang F. Cell. 2023 Jan 5;186(1):209-229.e26. doi: 10.1016/j.cell.2022.11.026. PubMed 36608654.
Backbone
  Vector backbone: pLX_TRC317
  Backbone manufacturer: Broad Institute Genetic Perturbation Platform
  Backbone size w/o insert (bp): 8264
  Vector type: Mammalian Expression, Lentiviral
  Selectable markers: Puromycin
Growth in bacteria
  Bacterial resistance: Ampicillin, 100 μg/mL
  Growth temperature: 37°C
  Growth strain: NEB Stable
  Copy number: High Copy
Gene/Insert
  Gene/Insert name: CREB5
  Species: H. sapiens (human)
  Insert size (bp): 1628
  Entrez Gene: CREB5 (a.k.a. CRE-BPA, CREB-5, CREBPA)
  Promoter: EF1a
  Cloning method: Unknown
  Sequencing primers: 5′ GGGTGGAGACTGAAGTTAGGCCAG; 3′ CACATAGCGTAAAAGGAGCAACATAG
Terms and licenses: Academic/Nonprofit Terms; Industry Terms: Not Available to Industry
Depositor comments: XM_017012808,NM_182898,ENST00000357727 . The transcription factor ORF portion of this plasmid was synthesized by Genewiz. Please test multiple small colonies in case of plasmid recombination. To make this collection available in a timely manner, a portion of this collection was not fully sequenced by Addgene. If an Addgene verified full plasmid sequence is not available, please contact us prior to placing an order to request the full sequence.
How to cite: TFORF0460 was a gift from Feng Zhang (Addgene plasmid # 142631 ; http://n2t.net/addgene:142631 ; RRID:Addgene_142631)
