[The description below was written by a language model from this plasmid's Addgene catalogue record and pLannotate feature annotations shown in this document.]
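Description:
TFORF0460 is a third-generation-style, self-inactivating lentiviral expression plasmid built on the pLX_TRC317 backbone and carrying the human transcription factor CREB5, a cAMP response element-binding activator. It is one member of a large barcoded collection of transcription factor ORFs. In bacteria it is maintained by a high-copy ColE1/pUC-type origin and selected with ampicillin through the bla gene. An f1 origin and remnants of a lac/lacZα cloning region flanked by T7 and T3 promoters are also present in the backbone. The depositor notes that the plasmid can recombine, which is consistent with its propagation in a recombination-reducing strain.

The viral genome is transcribed from an RSV promoter fused to a truncated HIV-1 5' LTR and includes the Ψ packaging signal, a gag fragment, the RRE for Rev-dependent nuclear export, a cPPT/CTS element and a ΔU3 3' LTR that inactivates LTR promoter activity after integration, followed by an SV40 polyadenylation signal. Within this genome, an SV40 early promoter drives puromycin N-acetyltransferase for selection of transduced mammalian cells. Downstream, the strong constitutive EF-1α promoter drives the CREB5 ORF, which was produced synthetically, with a WPRE after it to enhance transcript stability and expression. According to the record, each ORF in the collection is paired with a unique 24-bp barcode. The feature table does not annotate the barcode, so its exact position is not stated, although the insert size exceeds the annotated coding region by about 100 bp. The short U6 promoter and small t antigen hits look like fragmentary matches rather than functional elements.

The construct is intended for lentiviral overexpression of CREB5, either alone or in pooled screens such as directed differentiation, where barcode sequencing identifies which transcription factor each cell received.
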