Features (pLannotate 1.2.2; 31 found; start..end, strand, type, name):
      5..231     +  promoter       RSV promoter: Rous sarcoma virus enhancer/promoter
    232..412     +  LTR            5' LTR (truncated): truncated 5' long terminal repeat (LTR) from HIV-1
    459..584     +  misc_feature   HIV-1 Ψ: packaging signal of human immunodeficiency virus type 1
    568..931     +  CDS            HIV-1 gag (fragment): gag protein from human immunodeficiency virus 1; gag
   1077..1310    +  misc_feature   RRE: The Rev response element (RRE) of HIV-1 allows for Rev-dependent mRNA export from the nucleus to the cytoplasm.
   1687..1713    +  CDS            Rev (fragment): human immunodeficiency virus 1 (HIV-1) Rev protein; rev; enhances nuclear export of unspliced and incompletely spliced viral mRNAs
   1720..1743    +  promoter       SV40 promoter (fragment): SV40 early promoter
   1744..1815    +  promoter       SV40 promoter (fragment): SV40 enhancer and early promoter
   1839..1974    +  rep_origin     SV40 ori: SV40 origin of replication
   2020..2616    +  CDS            PuroR (fragment): puromycin N-acetyltransferase; pac from Streptomyces; confers resistance to puromycin
   2665..2782    +  misc_feature   cPPT/CTS: central polypurine tract and central termination sequence of HIV-1
   2847..2913    +  CDS            small t antigen (fragment): SV40 (simian virus 40) small t antigen
   2920..4098    +  promoter       EF-1α promoter: strong constitutive promoter for human elongation factor EF-1α
   4115..5638    +  CDS            CREB5: CREB5_HUMAN - Also known as CREBPA. Experimental evidence at protein level: Swiss-Prot protein existence level 1. Binds to the cAMP response element and activates transcription. From Homo sapiens (Human).
   5654..5707    +  promoter       U6 promoter (fragment): RNA polymerase III promoter for human U6 snRNA
   5749..6337    +  misc_feature   WPRE: woodchuck hepatitis virus posttranscriptional regulatory element
   6388..6407    +  misc_feature   cPPT/CTS (fragment): central polypurine tract and central termination sequence of HIV-1
   6409..6642    +  LTR            3' LTR (ΔU3): self-inactivating 3' long terminal repeat (LTR) from HIV-1
   6720..6841    +  polyA_signal   SV40 poly(A) signal: SV40 polyadenylation signal
   6881..7016    +  rep_origin     SV40 ori: SV40 origin of replication
   7037..7055    -  promoter       T7 promoter: promoter for bacteriophage T7 RNA polymerase
   7063..7218    +  CDS            lacZα (fragment): LacZα fragment of β-galactosidase; lacZ fragment
   7223..7651    +  rep_origin     f1 ori (sequence partly withheld): f1 bacteriophage origin of replication; arrow indicates direction of (+) strand synthesis
   7704..7808    +  promoter       AmpR promoter: bla
   7809..8669    +  CDS            AmpR: β-lactamase; bla; confers resistance to ampicillin, carbenicillin, and related antibiotics
   8840..9428    +  rep_origin     ori: high-copy-number ColE1/pMB1/pBR322/pUC origin of replication
   9611..9703    +  CDS            lacI (fragment): lac repressor; lacI; The lac repressor binds to the lac operator to inhibit transcription in E. coli. This inhibition can be relieved by adding lactose or isopropyl-β-D-thiogalactopyranoside (IPTG).
   9716..9737    +  protein_bind   CAP binding site: CAP binding activates transcription in the presence of cAMP. E. coli catabolite activator protein
   9752..9782    +  promoter       lac promoter: promoter for the E. coli lac operon
   9790..9806    +  protein_bind   lac operator: The lac repressor binds to the lac operator to inhibit transcription in E. coli. This inhibition can be relieved by adding lactose or isopropyl-β-D-thiogalactopyranoside (IPTG). lac repressor encoded by lacI
   9851..9869    +  promoter       T3 promoter: promoter for bacteriophage T3 RNA polymerase
>Addgene plasmid #142631 | TFORF0460 | addgene full sequence | sequence record 397780 | Addgene NGS Result
TTAATGTAGTCTTATGCAATACTCTTGTAGTCTTGCAACATGGTAACGATGAGTTAGCAACATGCCTTAC
AAGGAGAGAAAAAGCACCGTGCATGCCGATTGGTGGAAGTAAGGTGGTACGATCGTGCCTTATTAGGAAG
GCAACAGACGGGTCTGACATGGATTGGACGAACCACTGAATTGCCGCATTGCAGAGATATTGTATTTAAG
TGCCTAGCTCGATACATAAACGGGTCTCTCTGGTTAGACCAGATCTGAGCCTGGGAGCTCTCTGGCTAAC
TAGGGAACCCACTGCTTAAGCCTCAATAAAGCTTGCCTTGAGTGCTTCAAGTAGTGTGTGCCCGTCTGTT
GTGTGACTCTGGTAACTAGAGATCCCTCAGACCCTTTTAGTCAGTGTGGAAAATCTCTAGCAGTGGCGCC
CGAACAGGGACTTGAAAGCGAAAGGGAAACCAGAGGAGCTCTCTCGACGCAGGACTCGGCTTGCTGAAGC
GCGCACGGCAAGAGGCGAGGGGCGGCGACTGGTGAGTACGCCAAAAATTTTGACTAGCGGAGGCTAGAAG
GAGAGAGATGGGTGCGAGAGCGTCAGTATTAAGCGGGGGAGAATTAGATCGCGATGGGAAAAAATTCGGT
TAAGGCCAGGGGGAAAGAAAAAATATAAATTAAAACATATAGTATGGGCAAGCAGGGAGCTAGAACGATT
CGCAGTTAATCCTGGCCTGTTAGAAACATCAGAAGGCTGTAGACAAATACTGGGACAGCTACAACCATCC
CTTCAGACAGGATCAGAAGAACTTAGATCATTATATAATACAGTAGCAACCCTCTATTGTGTGCATCAAA
GGATAGAGATAAAAGACACCAAGGAAGCTTTAGACAAGATAGAGGAAGAGCAAAACAAAAGTAAGACCAC
CGCACAGCAAGCGGCCGCTGATCTTCAGACCTGGAGGAGGAGATATGAGGGACAATTGGAGAAGTGAATT
ATATAAATATAAAGTAGTAAAAATTGAACCATTAGGAGTAGCACCCACCAAGGCAAAGAGAAGAGTGGTG
CAGAGAGAAAAAAGAGCAGTGGGAATAGGAGCTTTGTTCCTTGGGTTCTTGGGAGCAGCAGGAAGCACTA
TGGGCGCAGCGTCAATGACGCTGACGGTACAGGCCAGACAATTATTGTCTGGTATAGTGCAGCAGCAGAA
CAATTTGCTGAGGGCTATTGAGGCGCAACAGCATCTGTTGCAACTCACAGTCTGGGGCATCAAGCAGCTC
CAGGCAAGAATCCTGGCTGTGGAAAGATACCTAAAGGATCAACAGCTCCTGGGGATTTGGGGTTGCTCTG
GAAAACTCATTTGCACCACTGCTGTGCCTTGGAATGCTAGTTGGAGTAATAAATCTCTGGAACAGATTTG
GAATCACACGACCTGGATGGAGTGGGACAGAGAAATTAACAATTACACAAGCTTAATACACTCCTTAATT
GAAGAATCGCAAAACCAGCAAGAAAAGAATGAACAAGAATTATTGGAATTAGATAAATGGGCAAGTTTGT
GGAATTGGTTTAACATAACAAATTGGCTGTGGTATATAAAATTATTCATAATGATAGTAGGAGGCTTGGT
AGGTTTAAGAATAGTTTTTGCTGTACTTTCTATAGTGAATAGAGTTAGGCAGGGATATTCACCATTATCG
TTTCAGACCCACCTCCCAACCCCGAGGGGACCCATGCATTGCATCTCAATTAGTCAGCAACCAGGTGTGG
AAAGTCCCCAGGCTCCCCAGCAGGCAGAAGTATGCAAAGCATGCGTCTCAATTAGTCAGCAACCATAGTC
CCGCCCCTAACTCCGCCCATCCCGCCCCTAACTCCGCCCAGTTCCGCCCATTCTCCGCCCCATGGCTGAC
TAATTTTTTTTATTTATGCAGAGGCCGAGGCCGCCTCGGCCTCTGAGCTATTCCAGAAGTAGTGAGGAGG
CTTTTTTGGAGGCCTAGGCTTTTGCAAAAAGCTTTCTAGAGGTACCACCGGAGCTTACCATGACCGAGTA
CAAGCCCACGGTGCGCCTCGCCACCCGCGACGACGTCCCCAGGGCCGTACGCACCCTCGCCGCCGCGTTC
GCCGACTACCCCGCCACGCGCCACACCGTCGATCCGGACCGCCACATCGAGCGGGTCACCGAGCTGCAAG
AACTCTTCCTCACGCGCGTCGGGCTCGACATCGGCAAGGTGTGGGTCGCGGACGACGGCGCCGCCGTGGC
GGTCTGGACCACGCCGGAGAGCGTCGAAGCGGGGGCGGTGTTCGCCGAGATCGGCCCGCGCATGGCCGAG
TTGAGCGGTTCCCGGCTGGCCGCGCAGCAACAGATGGAAGGCCTCCTGGCGCCGCACCGGCCCAAGGAGC
CCGCGTGGTTCCTGGCCACCGTCGGCGTCTCGCCCGACCACCAGGGCAAGGGTCTGGGCAGCGCCGTCGT
GCTCCCCGGAGTGGAGGCGGCCGAGCGCGCCGGGGTGCCCGCCTTCCTGGAGACCTCCGCGCCCCGCAAC
CTCCCCTTCTACGAGCGGCTCGGCTTCACCGTCACCGCCGACGTCGAGGTGCCCGAAGGACCGCGCACCT
GGTGCATGACCCGCAAGCCCGGTGCCAGTTAACGAATTCTAGATCTTGAGACAAATGGCAGTATTCATCC
ACAATTTTAAAAGAAAAGGGGGGATTGGGGGGTACAGTGCAGGGGAAAGAATAGTAGACATAATAGCAAC
AGACATACAAACTAAAGAATTACAAAAACAAATTACAAAAATTCAAAATTTTCGGGTTTATTACAGGGAC
AGCAGAGATCCACTTTGGCGCCGGCTCGAGGCCTGCAGGTGCAAAGATGGATAAAGTTTTAAACAGAGAG
GAATCTTTGCAGCTAATGGACCTTCTAGGTCTTGAAAGGAGTGGGAATTGGCTCCGGTGCCCGTCAGTGG
GCAGAGCGCACATCGCCCACAGTCCCCGAGAAGTTGGGGGGAGGGGTCGGCAATTGAACCGGTGCCTAGA
GAAGGTGGCGCGGGGTAAACTGGGAAAGTGATGTCGTGTACTGGCTCCGCCTTTTTCCCGAGGGTGGGGG
AGAACCGTATATAAGTGCAGTAGTCGCCGTGAACGTTCTTTTTCGCAACGGGTTTGCCGCCAGAACACAG
GTAAGTGCCGTGTGTGGTTCCCGCGGGCCTGGCCTCTTTACGGGTTATGGCCCTTGCGTGCCTTGAATTA
CTTCCACCTGGCTGCAGTACGTGATTCTTGATCCCGAGCTTCGGGTTGGAAGTGGGTGGGAGAGTTCGAG
GCCTTGCGCTTAAGGAGCCCCTTCGCCTCGTGCTTGAGTTGAGGCCTGGCCTGGGCGCTGGGGCCGCCGC
GTGCGAATCTGGTGGCACCTTCGCGCCTGTCTCGCTGCTTTCGATAAGTCTCTAGCCATTTAAAATTTTT
GATGACCTGCTGCGACGCTTTTTTTCTGGCAAGATAGTCTTGTAAATGCGGGCCAAGATCTGCACACTGG
TATTTCGGTTTTTGGGGCCGCGGGCGGCGACGGGGCCCGTGCGTCCCAGCGCACATGTTCGGCGAGGCGG
GGCCTGCGAGCGCGGCCACCGAGAATCGGACGGGGGTAGTCTCAAGCTGGCCGGCCTGCTCTGGTGCCTG
GCCTCGCGCCGCCGTGTATCGCCCCGCCCTGGGCGGCAAGGCTGGCCCGGTCGGCACCAGTTGCGTGAGC
GGAAAGATGGCCGCTTCCCGGCCCTGCTGCAGGGAGCTCAAAATGGAGGACGCGGCGCTCGGGAGAGCGG
GCGGGTGAGTCACCCACACAAAGGAAAAGGGCCTTTCCGTCCTCAGCCGTCGCTTCATGTGACTCCACGG
AGTACCGGGCGCCGTCCAGGCACCTCGATTAGTTCTCGAGCTTTTGGAGTACGTCGTCTTTAGGTTGGGG
GGAGGGGTTTTATGCGATGGAGTTTCCCCACACTGAGTGGGTGGAGACTGAAGTTAGGCCAGCTTGGCAC
TTGATGTAATTCTCCTTGGAATTTGCCCTTTTTGAGTTTGGATCTTGGTTCATTCTCAAGCCTCAGACAG
TGGTTCAAAGTTTTTTTCTTCCATTTCAGGTGTCGTGAGGCTAGCACCGCCACCATGATTTATGAGGAAT
CCAAGATGAATTTGGAGCAGGAGAGGCCGTTTGTCTGCAGTGCCCCAGGCTGCTCCCAGCGCTTCCCAAC
AGAGGACCATCTGATGATTCATAGGCACAAACATGAAATGACTTTGAAGTTTCCTTCAATAAAAACAGAC
AATATGTTATCAGATCAAACTCCGACCCCAACGAGATTCCTGAAGAACTGCGAGGAGGTGGGCCTCTTCA
GCGAGCTGGACTGCTCCCTGGAGCACGAGTTCAGGAAGGCTCAGGAAGAGGAGAGCAGCAAGCGGAATAT
CTCGATGCATAATGCAGTTGGTGGGGCCATGACGGGGCCCGGAACTCACCAGCTTAGCAGCGCTCGGCTG
CCCAACCATGACACCAACGTTGTGATTCAGCAAGCCATGCCGTCGCCTCAGTCCAGCTCTGTCATCACTC
AGGCACCTTCCACCAACCGCCAGATCGGGCCTGTCCCAGGCTCTCTATCTTCTCTGCTACATCTCCACAA
CAGACAGAGACAGCCCATGCCAGCCTCCATGCCTGGGACCCTGCCCAACCCTACAATGCCAGGATCTTCC
GCCGTCTTGATGCCAATGGAGCGACAAATGTCAGTGAACTCCAGCATCATGGGGATGCAAGGTCCAAATC
TCAGCAACCCCTGTGCTTCTCCCCAGGTCCAGCCAATGCATTCAGAAGCCAAAATGAGGTTGAAGGCTGC
ATTGACTCACCACCCTGCTGCCATGTCAAATGGGAACATGAACACCATGGGACACATGATGGAGATGATG
GGCTCCCGGCAGGACCAGACGCCACACCATCACATGCACTCGCACCCGCATCAGCACCAGACACTGCCAC
CCCATCACCCTTACCCACACCAGCACCAGCACCCAGCACACCATCCTCACCCTCAACCCCATCACCAGCA
GAACCATCCACATCACCACTCCCATTCCCACCTTCATGCACACCCAGCACATCACCAGACCTCGCCACAT
CCGCCCCTGCACACCGGCAACCAAGCACAGGTTTCACCAGCAACACAACAGATGCAGCCAACCCAGACAA
TACAGCCACCCCAGCCCACAGGGGGGCGCCGGCGAAGGGTGGTAGACGAGGATCCGGACGAGAGGCGGCG
GAAATTTCTGGAACGGAACCGGGCAGCTGCCACCCGCTGCAGACAGAAGAGGAAGGTCTGGGTGATGTCA
TTGGAAAAGAAAGCAGAAGAACTCACCCAGACAAACATGCAGCTTCAGAATGAAGTGTCTATGTTGAAAA
ATGAGGTGGCCCAGCTGAAACAGTTGTTGTTAACACATAAAGACTGCCCAATAACAGCCATGCAGAAAGA
ATCACAAGGATATCTAAGTCCAGAGAGTAGCCCTCCTGCTAGTCCTGTCCCAGCTTGCTCCCAGCAACAA
GTCATCCAGCATAATACCATCACTACTTCCTCATCGGTCAGCGAGGTGGTAGGAAGCTCCACCCTCAGCC
AGCTCACCACTCACAGAACAGACCTGAATCCGATTCTTTAGTAATGAACTAGTCCGTAACTTGAAAGTAT
TTCGATTTCTTGGCTTTATATATCTTGTGGAAAGGACGATTAGTAGTCCCAAGGCGTCGTGTGACGCGTT
AAGTCGACAATCAACCTCTGGATTACAAAATTTGTGAAAGATTGACTGGTATTCTTAACTATGTTGCTCC
TTTTACGCTATGTGGATACGCTGCTTTAATGCCTTTGTATCATGCTATTGCTTCCCGTATGGCTTTCATT
TTCTCCTCCTTGTATAAATCCTGGTTGCTGTCTCTTTATGAGGAGTTGTGGCCCGTTGTCAGGCAACGTG
GCGTGGTGTGCACTGTGTTTGCTGACGCAACCCCCACTGGTTGGGGCATTGCCACCACCTGTCAGCTCCT
TTCCGGGACTTTCGCTTTCCCCCTCCCTATTGCCACGGCGGAACTCATCGCCGCCTGCCTTGCCCGCTGC
TGGACAGGGGCTCGGCTGTTGGGCACTGACAATTCCGTGGTGTTGTCGGGGAAATCATCGTCCTTTCCTT
GGCTGCTCGCCTGTGTTGCCACCTGGATTCTGCGCGGGACGTCCTTCTGCTACGTCCCTTCGGCCCTCAA
TCCAGCGGACCTTCCTTCCCGCGGCCTGCTGCCGGCTCTGCGGCCTCTTCCGCGTCTTCGCCTTCGCCCT
CAGACGAGTCGGATCTCCCTTTGGGCCGCCTCCCCGCGTCGACTTTAAGACCAATGACTTACAAGGCAGC
TGTAGATCTTAGCCACTTTTTAAAAGAAAAGGGGGGACTGGAAGGGCTAATTCACTCCCAACGAAGACAA
GATCTGCTTTTTGCTTGTACTGGGTCTCTCTGGTTAGACCAGATCTGAGCCTGGGAGCTCTCTGGCTAAC
TAGGGAACCCACTGCTTAAGCCTCAATAAAGCTTGCCTTGAGTGCTTCAAGTAGTGTGTGCCCGTCTGTT
GTGTGACTCTGGTAACTAGAGATCCCTCAGACCCTTTTAGTCAGTGTGGAAAATCTCTAGCAGTACGTAT
AGTAGTTCATGTCATCTTATTATTCAGTATTTATAACTTGCAAAGAAATGAATATCAGAGAGTGAGAGGA
ACTTGTTTATTGCAGCTTATAATGGTTACAAATAAAGCAATAGCATCACAAATTTCACAAATAAAGCATT
TTTTTCACTGCATTCTAGTTGTGGTTTGTCCAAACTCATCAATGTATCTTATCATGTCTGGCTCTAGCTA
TCCCGCCCCTAACTCCGCCCATCCCGCCCCTAACTCCGCCCAGTTCCGCCCATTCTCCGCCCCATGGCTG
ACTAATTTTTTTTATTTATGCAGAGGCCGAGGCCGCCTCGGCCTCTGAGCTATTCCAGAAGTAGTGAGGA
GGCTTTTTTGGAGGCCTAGGGACGTACCCAATTCGCCCTATAGTGAGTCGTATTACGCGCGCTCACTGGC
CGTCGTTTTACAACGTCGTGACTGGGAAAACCCTGGCGTTACCCAACTTAATCGCCTTGCAGCACATCCC
CCTTTCGCCAGCTGGCGTAATAGCGAAGAGGCCCGCACCGATCGCCCTTCCCAACAGTTGCGCAGCCTGA
ATGGCGAATGGG
[124 nt withheld, positions 7223-7346]
C
[91 nt withheld, positions 7348-7438]
A
[49 nt withheld, positions 7440-7488]
CCTTTGACGTTGGAGTCCACGTTCTTT
[37 nt withheld, positions 7516-7552]
ACCCTATCTCGGTCTATTCTTTTGATTTATAAGGGATTTTGCCGATTTCGGCCTATTGGTTAAAAAATGA
GCTGATTTAACAAAAATTTAACGCGAATTTTAACAAAATATTAACGCTTACAATTTAGGTGGCACTTTTC
GGGGAAATGTGCGCGGAACCCCTATTTGTTTATTTTTCTAAATACATTCAAATATGTATCCGCTCATGAG
ACAATAACCCTGATAAATGCTTCAATAATATTGAAAAAGGAAGAGTATGAGTATTCAACATTTCCGTGTC
GCCCTTATTCCCTTTTTTGCGGCATTTTGCCTTCCTGTTTTTGCTCACCCAGAAACGCTGGTGAAAGTAA
AAGATGCTGAAGATCAGTTGGGTGCACGAGTGGGTTACATCGAACTGGATCTCAACAGCGGTAAGATCCT
TGAGAGTTTTCGCCCCGAAGAACGTTTTCCAATGATGAGCACTTTTAAAGTTCTGCTATGTGGCGCGGTA
TTATCCCGTATTGACGCCGGGCAAGAGCAACTCGGTCGCCGCATACACTATTCTCAGAATGACTTGGTTG
AGTACTCACCAGTCACAGAAAAGCATCTTACGGATGGCATGACAGTAAGAGAATTATGCAGTGCTGCCAT
AACCATGAGTGATAACACTGCGGCCAACTTACTTCTGACAACGATCGGAGGACCGAAGGAGCTAACCGCT
TTTTTGCACAACATGGGGGATCATGTAACTCGCCTTGATCGTTGGGAACCGGAGCTGAATGAAGCCATAC
CAAACGACGAGCGTGACACCACGATGCCTGTAGCAATGGCAACAACGTTGCGCAAACTATTAACTGGCGA
ACTACTTACTCTAGCTTCCCGGCAACAATTAATAGACTGGATGGAGGCGGATAAAGTTGCAGGACCACTT
CTGCGCTCGGCCCTTCCGGCTGGCTGGTTTATTGCTGATAAATCTGGAGCCGGTGAGCGTGGGTCTCGCG
GTATCATTGCAGCACTGGGGCCAGATGGTAAGCCCTCCCGTATCGTAGTTATCTACACGACGGGGAGTCA
GGCAACTATGGATGAACGAAATAGACAGATCGCTGAGATAGGTGCCTCACTGATTAAGCATTGGTAACTG
TCAGACCAAGTTTACTCATATATACTTTAGATTGATTTAAAACTTCATTTTTAATTTAAAAGGATCTAGG
TGAAGATCCTTTTTGATAATCTCATGACCAAAATCCCTTAACGTGAGTTTTCGTTCCACTGAGCGTCAGA
CCCCGTAGAAAAGATCAAAGGATCTTCTTGAGATCCTTTTTTTCTGCGCGTAATCTGCTGCTTGCAAACA
AAAAAACCACCGCTACCAGCGGTGGTTTGTTTGCCGGATCAAGAGCTACCAACTCTTTTTCCGAAGGTAA
CTGGCTTCAGCAGAGCGCAGATACCAAATACTGTTCTTCTAGTGTAGCCGTAGTTAGGCCACCACTTCAA
GAACTCTGTAGCACCGCCTACATACCTCGCTCTGCTAATCCTGTTACCAGTGGCTGCTGCCAGTGGCGAT
AAGTCGTGTCTTACCGGGTTGGACTCAAGACGATAGTTACCGGATAAGGCGCAGCGGTCGGGCTGAACGG
GGGGTTCGTGCACACAGCCCAGCTTGGAGCGAACGACCTACACCGAACTGAGATACCTACAGCGTGAGCT
ATGAGAAAGCGCCACGCTTCCCGAAGGGAGAAAGGCGGACAGGTATCCGGTAAGCGGCAGGGTCGGAACA
GGAGAGCGCACGAGGGAGCTTCCAGGGGGAAACGCCTGGTATCTTTATAGTCCTGTCGGGTTTCGCCACC
TCTGACTTGAGCGTCGATTTTTGTGATGCTCGTCAGGGGGGCGGAGCCTATGGAAAAACGCCAGCAACGC
GGCCTTTTTACGGTTCCTGGCCTTTTGCTGGCCTTTTGCTCACATGTTCTTTCCTGCGTTATCCCCTGAT
TCTGTGGATAACCGTATTACCGCCTTTGAGTGAGCTGATACCGCTCGCCGCAGCCGAACGACCGAGCGCA
GCGAGTCAGTGAGCGAGGAAGCGGAAGAGCGCCCAATACGCAAACCGCCTCTCCCCGCGCGTTGGCCGAT
TCATTAATGCAGCTGGCACGACAGGTTTCCCGACTGGAAAGCGGGCAGTGAGCGCAACGCAATTAATGTG
AGTTAGCTCACTCATTAGGCACCCCAGGCTTTACACTTTATGCTTCCGGCTCGTATGTTGTGTGGAATTG
TGAGCGGATAACAATTTCACACAGGAAACAGCTATGACCATGATTACGCCAAGCGCGCAATTAACCCTCA
CTAAAGGGAACAAAAGCTGGAGCTGCAAGC
