>Addgene plasmid #142631 | TFORF0460 | depositor partial sequence | sequence record 280031 | Insert
ACCGCCACCATGATTTATGAGGAATCCAAGATGAATTTGGAGCAGGAGAGGCCGTTTGTCTGCAGTGCCC
CAGGCTGCTCCCAGCGCTTCCCAACAGAGGACCATCTGATGATTCATAGGCACAAACATGAAATGACTTT
GAAGTTTCCTTCAATAAAAACAGACAATATGTTATCAGATCAAACTCCGACCCCAACGAGATTCCTGAAG
AACTGCGAGGAGGTGGGCCTCTTCAGCGAGCTGGACTGCTCCCTGGAGCACGAGTTCAGGAAGGCTCAGG
AAGAGGAGAGCAGCAAGCGGAATATCTCGATGCATAATGCAGTTGGTGGGGCCATGACGGGGCCCGGAAC
TCACCAGCTTAGCAGCGCTCGGCTGCCCAACCATGACACCAACGTTGTGATTCAGCAAGCCATGCCGTCG
CCTCAGTCCAGCTCTGTCATCACTCAGGCACCTTCCACCAACCGCCAGATCGGGCCTGTCCCAGGCTCTC
TATCTTCTCTGCTACATCTCCACAACAGACAGAGACAGCCCATGCCAGCCTCCATGCCTGGGACCCTGCC
CAACCCTACAATGCCAGGATCTTCCGCCGTCTTGATGCCAATGGAGCGACAAATGTCAGTGAACTCCAGC
ATCATGGGGATGCAAGGTCCAAATCTCAGCAACCCCTGTGCTTCTCCCCAGGTCCAGCCAATGCATTCAG
AAGCCAAAATGAGGTTGAAGGCTGCATTGACTCACCACCCTGCTGCCATGTCAAATGGGAACATGAACAC
CATGGGACACATGATGGAGATGATGGGCTCCCGGCAGGACCAGACGCCACACCATCACATGCACTCGCAC
CCGCATCAGCACCAGACACTGCCACCCCATCACCCTTACCCACACCAGCACCAGCACCCAGCACACCATC
CTCACCCTCAACCCCATCACCAGCAGAACCATCCACATCACCACTCCCATTCCCACCTTCATGCACACCC
AGCACATCACCAGACCTCGCCACATCCGCCCCTGCACACCGGCAACCAAGCACAGGTTTCACCAGCAACA
CAACAGATGCAGCCAACCCAGACAATACAGCCACCCCAGCCCACAGGGGGGCGCCGGCGAAGGGTGGTAG
ACGAGGATCCGGACGAGAGGCGGCGGAAATTTCTGGAACGGAACCGGGCAGCTGCCACCCGCTGCAGACA
GAAGAGGAAGGTCTGGGTGATGTCATTGGAAAAGAAAGCAGAAGAACTCACCCAGACAAACATGCAGCTT
CAGAATGAAGTGTCTATGTTGAAAAATGAGGTGGCCCAGCTGAAACAGTTGTTGTTAACACATAAAGACT
GCCCAATAACAGCCATGCAGAAAGAATCACAAGGATATCTAAGTCCAGAGAGTAGCCCTCCTGCTAGTCC
TGTCCCAGCTTGCTCCCAGCAACAAGTCATCCAGCATAATACCATCACTACTTCCTCATCGGTCAGCGAG
GTGGTAGGAAGCTCCACCCTCAGCCAGCTCACCACTCACAGAACAGACCTGAATCCGATTCTTTAGTAAT
GAACTAGTCCGTAACTTGAAAGTATTTCGATTTCTTGGCTTTATATATCTTGTGGAAAGGACGATTAGTA
GTCCCAAGGCGTCGTGTG
