>Addgene plasmid #142631 | TFORF0460 | depositor partial sequence | sequence record 280032 | Barcode
TTAGTAGTCCCAAGGCGTCGTGTG
